>Addgene plasmid #141818 | TFORF1356 | addgene full sequence | sequence record 415649 | Addgene NGS Result
TTAATGTAGTCTTATGCAATACTCTTGTAGTCTTGCAACATGGTAACGATGAGTTAGCAACATGCCTTAC
AAGGAGAGAAAAAGCACCGTGCATGCCGATTGGTGGAAGTAAGGTGGTACGATCGTGCCTTATTAGGAAG
GCAACAGACGGGTCTGACATGGATTGGACGAACCACTGAATTGCCGCATTGCAGAGATATTGTATTTAAG
TGCCTAGCTCGATACATAAACGGGTCTCTCTGGTTAGACCAGATCTGAGCCTGGGAGCTCTCTGGCTAAC
TAGGGAACCCACTGCTTAAGCCTCAATAAAGCTTGCCTTGAGTGCTTCAAGTAGTGTGTGCCCGTCTGTT
GTGTGACTCTGGTAACTAGAGATCCCTCAGACCCTTTTAGTCAGTGTGGAAAATCTCTAGCAGTGGCGCC
CGAACAGGGACTTGAAAGCGAAAGGGAAACCAGAGGAGCTCTCTCGACGCAGGACTCGGCTTGCTGAAGC
GCGCACGGCAAGAGGCGAGGGGCGGCGACTGGTGAGTACGCCAAAAATTTTGACTAGCGGAGGCTAGAAG
GAGAGAGATGGGTGCGAGAGCGTCAGTATTAAGCGGGGGAGAATTAGATCGCGATGGGAAAAAATTCGGT
TAAGGCCAGGGGGAAAGAAAAAATATAAATTAAAACATATAGTATGGGCAAGCAGGGAGCTAGAACGATT
CGCAGTTAATCCTGGCCTGTTAGAAACATCAGAAGGCTGTAGACAAATACTGGGACAGCTACAACCATCC
CTTCAGACAGGATCAGAAGAACTTAGATCATTATATAATACAGTAGCAACCCTCTATTGTGTGCATCAAA
GGATAGAGATAAAAGACACCAAGGAAGCTTTAGACAAGATAGAGGAAGAGCAAAACAAAAGTAAGACCAC
CGCACAGCAAGCGGCCGCTGATCTTCAGACCTGGAGGAGGAGATATGAGGGACAATTGGAGAAGTGAATT
ATATAAATATAAAGTAGTAAAAATTGAACCATTAGGAGTAGCACCCACCAAGGCAAAGAGAAGAGTGGTG
CAGAGAGAAAAAAGAGCAGTGGGAATAGGAGCTTTGTTCCTTGGGTTCTTGGGAGCAGCAGGAAGCACTA
TGGGCGCAGCGTCAATGACGCTGACGGTACAGGCCAGACAATTATTGTCTGGTATAGTGCAGCAGCAGAA
CAATTTGCTGAGGGCTATTGAGGCGCAACAGCATCTGTTGCAACTCACAGTCTGGGGCATCAAGCAGCTC
CAGGCAAGAATCCTGGCTGTGGAAAGATACCTAAAGGATCAACAGCTCCTGGGGATTTGGGGTTGCTCTG
GAAAACTCATTTGCACCACTGCTGTGCCTTGGAATGCTAGTTGGAGTAATAAATCTCTGGAACAGATTTG
GAATCACACGACCTGGATGGAGTGGGACAGAGAAATTAACAATTACACAAGCTTAATACACTCCTTAATT
GAAGAATCGCAAAACCAGCAAGAAAAGAATGAACAAGAATTATTGGAATTAGATAAATGGGCAAGTTTGT
GGAATTGGTTTAACATAACAAATTGGCTGTGGTATATAAAATTATTCATAATGATAGTAGGAGGCTTGGT
AGGTTTAAGAATAGTTTTTGCTGTACTTTCTATAGTGAATAGAGTTAGGCAGGGATATTCACCATTATCG
TTTCAGACCCACCTCCCAACCCCGAGGGGACCCATGCATTGCATCTCAATTAGTCAGCAACCAGGTGTGG
AAAGTCCCCAGGCTCCCCAGCAGGCAGAAGTATGCAAAGCATGCGTCTCAATTAGTCAGCAACCATAGTC
CCGCCCCTAACTCCGCCCATCCCGCCCCTAACTCCGCCCAGTTCCGCCCATTCTCCGCCCCATGGCTGAC
TAATTTTTTTTATTTATGCAGAGGCCGAGGCCGCCTCGGCCTCTGAGCTATTCCAGAAGTAGTGAGGAGG
CTTTTTTGGAGGCCTAGGCTTTTGCAAAAAGCTTTCTAGAGGTACCACCGGAGCTTACCATGACCGAGTA
CAAGCCCACGGTGCGCCTCGCCACCCGCGACGACGTCCCCAGGGCCGTACGCACCCTCGCCGCCGCGTTC
GCCGACTACCCCGCCACGCGCCACACCGTCGATCCGGACCGCCACATCGAGCGGGTCACCGAGCTGCAAG
AACTCTTCCTCACGCGCGTCGGGCTCGACATCGGCAAGGTGTGGGTCGCGGACGACGGCGCCGCCGTGGC
GGTCTGGACCACGCCGGAGAGCGTCGAAGCGGGGGCGGTGTTCGCCGAGATCGGCCCGCGCATGGCCGAG
TTGAGCGGTTCCCGGCTGGCCGCGCAGCAACAGATGGAAGGCCTCCTGGCGCCGCACCGGCCCAAGGAGC
CCGCGTGGTTCCTGGCCACCGTCGGCGTCTCGCCCGACCACCAGGGCAAGGGTCTGGGCAGCGCCGTCGT
GCTCCCCGGAGTGGAGGCGGCCGAGCGCGCCGGGGTGCCCGCCTTCCTGGAGACCTCCGCGCCCCGCAAC
CTCCCCTTCTACGAGCGGCTCGGCTTCACCGTCACCGCCGACGTCGAGGTGCCCGAAGGACCGCGCACCT
GGTGCATGACCCGCAAGCCCGGTGCCAGTTAACGAATTCTAGATCTTGAGACAAATGGCAGTATTCATCC
ACAATTTTAAAAGAAAAGGGGGGATTGGGGGGTACAGTGCAGGGGAAAGAATAGTAGACATAATAGCAAC
AGACATACAAACTAAAGAATTACAAAAACAAATTACAAAAATTCAAAATTTTCGGGTTTATTACAGGGAC
AGCAGAGATCCACTTTGGCGCCGGCTCGAGGCCTGCAGGTGCAAAGATGGATAAAGTTTTAAACAGAGAG
GAATCTTTGCAGCTAATGGACCTTCTAGGTCTTGAAAGGAGTGGGAATTGGCTCCGGTGCCCGTCAGTGG
GCAGAGCGCACATCGCCCACAGTCCCCGAGAAGTTGGGGGGAGGGGTCGGCAATTGAACCGGTGCCTAGA
GAAGGTGGCGCGGGGTAAACTGGGAAAGTGATGTCGTGTACTGGCTCCGCCTTTTTCCCGAGGGTGGGGG
AGAACCGTATATAAGTGCAGTAGTCGCCGTGAACGTTCTTTTTCGCAACGGGTTTGCCGCCAGAACACAG
GTAAGTGCCGTGTGTGGTTCCCGCGGGCCTGGCCTCTTTACGGGTTATGGCCCTTGCGTGCCTTGAATTA
CTTCCACCTGGCTGCAGTACGTGATTCTTGATCCCGAGCTTCGGGTTGGAAGTGGGTGGGAGAGTTCGAG
GCCTTGCGCTTAAGGAGCCCCTTCGCCTCGTGCTTGAGTTGAGGCCTGGCCTGGGCGCTGGGGCCGCCGC
GTGCGAATCTGGTGGCACCTTCGCGCCTGTCTCGCTGCTTTCGATAAGTCTCTAGCCATTTAAAATTTTT
GATGACCTGCTGCGACGCTTTTTTTCTGGCAAGATAGTCTTGTAAATGCGGGCCAAGATCTGCACACTGG
TATTTCGGTTTTTGGGGCCGCGGGCGGCGACGGGGCCCGTGCGTCCCAGCGCACATGTTCGGCGAGGCGG
GGCCTGCGAGCGCGGCCACCGAGAATCGGACGGGGGTAGTCTCAAGCTGGCCGGCCTGCTCTGGTGCCTG
GCCTCGCGCCGCCGTGTATCGCCCCGCCCTGGGCGGCAAGGCTGGCCCGGTCGGCACCAGTTGCGTGAGC
GGAAAGATGGCCGCTTCCCGGCCCTGCTGCAGGGAGCTCAAAATGGAGGACGCGGCGCTCGGGAGAGCGG
GCGGGTGAGTCACCCACACAAAGGAAAAGGGCCTTTCCGTCCTCAGCCGTCGCTTCATGTGACTCCACGG
AGTACCGGGCGCCGTCCAGGCACCTCGATTAGTTCTCGAGCTTTTGGAGTACGTCGTCTTTAGGTTGGGG
GGAGGGGTTTTATGCGATGGAGTTTCCCCACACTGAGTGGGTGGAGACTGAAGTTAGGCCAGCTTGGCAC
TTGATGTAATTCTCCTTGGAATTTGCCCTTTTTGAGTTTGGATCTTGGTTCATTCTCAAGCCTCAGACAG
TGGTTCAAAGTTTTTTTCTTCCATTTCAGGTGTCGTGAGGCTAGCACCGCCACCATGCGTCCAATGCGAA
TTTTTGTGAATGATGACCGCCATGTGATGGCAAAGCATTCTTCCGTTTATCCAACACAAGAGGAGCTGGA
GGCAGTCCAGAACATGGTGTCCCACACGGAGCGGGCGCTCAAAGCTGTGTCCGACTGGATAGACGAGCAG
GAAAAGGGTAGCAGCGAGCAGGCAGAGTCCGATAACATGGATGTGCCCCCAGAGGACGACAGTAAAGAAG
GGGCTGGGGAACAGAAGACGGAGCACATGACCAGAACCCTGCGGGGAGTGATGCGGGTGGGCCTGGTGGC
AAAGGGCCTCCTACTCAAGGGGGACTTGGATCTGGAGCTGGTGCTGCTGTGTAAGGAGAAGCCCACAACC
GCCCTCCTGGACAAGGTGGCCGACAACCTGGCCATCCAGCTTGCTGCTGTAACAGAAGACAAGTACGAAA
TACTGCAATCTGTCGACGATGCTGCGATTGTGATAAAAAACACAAAAGAGCCTCCATTGTCCCTGACCAT
CCACCTGACATCCCCTGTTGTCAGAGAAGAAATGGAGAAAGTATTAGCTGGAGAAACGCTATCAGTCAAC
GACCCCCCGGACGTTCTGGACAGGCAGAAATGCCTTGCTGCCTTGGCGTCCCTCCGACACGCCAAGTGGT
TCCAGGCCAGAGCCAACGGGCTGAAGTCTTGTGTCATTGTGATCCGGGTCTTGAGGGACCTGTGCACTCG
CGTGCCCACCTGGGGTCCCCTCCGAGGCTGGCCTCTCGAGCTCCTGTGTGAGAAATCCATTGGCACGGCC
AACAGACCGATGGGTGCTGGCGAGGCCCTGCGGAGAGTGCTGGAGTGCCTGGCGTCGGGCATCGTGATGC
CAGATGGTTCTGGCATTTATGACCCTTGTGAAAAAGAAGCCACTGATGCTATTGGGCATCTAGACAGACA
GCAACGGGAAGATATCACACAGAGTGCGCAGCACGCACTGCGGCTCGCTGCCTTCGGCCAGCTCCATAAA
GTCCTAGGCATGGACCCTCTGCCTTCCAAGATGCCCAAGAAACCAAAGAATGAAAACCCAGTGGACTACA
CCGTTCAGATCCCACCAAGCACCACCTATGCCATTACGCCCATGAAACGCCCAATGGAGGAGGACGGGGA
GGAGAAGTCGCCCAGCAAAAAGAAGAAGAAGATTCAGAAGAAAGAGGAGAAGGCAGAGCCCCCCCAGGCT
ATGAATGCCCTGATGCGGTTGAACCAGCTGAAGCCAGGGCTGCAGTACAAGCTGGTGTCCCAGACTGGGC
CCGTCCATGCCCCCATCTTTACCATGTCTGTGGAGGTTGATGGCAATTCATTCGAGGCCTCTGGGCCCTC
CAAAAAGACGGCCAAGCTGCACGTGGCCGTTAAGGTGTTACAGGACATGGGCTTGCCGACGGGTGCTGAA
GGCAGGGACTCGAGCAAGGGGGAGGACTCGGCTGAGGAGACCGAGGCGAAGCCAGCAGTGGTGGCCCCTG
CCCCAGTGGTAGAAGCTGTCTCCACCCCTAGTGCGGCCTTTCCCTCAGATGCCACTGCCGAGCAGGGGCC
GATC
[210 nt withheld, positions 5675-5884]
GACACCCCTCTCGCCCTTGATGCCAACAAAAAGAAGAGAGCCCCAGTACCCGTCAGAGGGGGACCGAAAT
TTGCTGCTAAGCCACATAACCCTGGCTTCGGCATGGGAGGCCCCATGCACAACGAAGTGCCCCCACCCCC
CAACCTTCGAGGGCGGGGAAGAGGCGGGAGCATCCGGGGACGAGGGCGCGGGCGAGGATTTGGTGGCGCC
AACCATGGAGGCTACATGAATGCCGGTGCTGGGTATGGAAGCTATGGGTACGGAGGCAACTCGGCGACAG
CAGGCTACAGTGACTTTTTCACAGACTGCTACGGCTATCATGATTTTGGGTCTTCCTAGTAATGAACTAG
TCCGTAACTTGAAAGTATTTCGATTTCTTGGCTTTATATATCTTGTGGAAAGGACGACTATAGCGCCAAA
CTCGGCGTCACACGCGTTAAGTCGACAATCAACCTCTGGATTACAAAATTTGTGAAAGATTGACTGGTAT
TCTTAACTATGTTGCTCCTTTTACGCTATGTGGATACGCTGCTTTAATGCCTTTGTATCATGCTATTGCT
TCCCGTATGGCTTTCATTTTCTCCTCCTTGTATAAATCCTGGTTGCTGTCTCTTTATGAGGAGTTGTGGC
CCGTTGTCAGGCAACGTGGCGTGGTGTGCACTGTGTTTGCTGACGCAACCCCCACTGGTTGGGGCATTGC
CACCACCTGTCAGCTCCTTTCCGGGACTTTCGCTTTCCCCCTCCCTATTGCCACGGCGGAACTCATCGCC
GCCTGCCTTGCCCGCTGCTGGACAGGGGCTCGGCTGTTGGGCACTGACAATTCCGTGGTGTTGTCGGGGA
AATCATCGTCCTTTCCTTGGCTGCTCGCCTGTGTTGCCACCTGGATTCTGCGCGGGACGTCCTTCTGCTA
CGTCCCTTCGGCCCTCAATCCAGCGGACCTTCCTTCCCGCGGCCTGCTGCCGGCTCTGCGGCCTCTTCCG
CGTCTTCGCCTTCGCCCTCAGACGAGTCGGATCTCCCTTTGGGCCGCCTCCCCGCGTCGACTTTAAGACC
AATGACTTACAAGGCAGCTGTAGATCTTAGCCACTTTTTAAAAGAAAAGGGGGGACTGGAAGGGCTAATT
CACTCCCAACGAAGACAAGATCTGCTTTTTGCTTGTACTGGGTCTCTCTGGTTAGACCAGATCTGAGCCT
GGGAGCTCTCTGGCTAACTAGGGAACCCACTGCTTAAGCCTCAATAAAGCTTGCCTTGAGTGCTTCAAGT
AGTGTGTGCCCGTCTGTTGTGTGACTCTGGTAACTAGAGATCCCTCAGACCCTTTTAGTCAGTGTGGAAA
ATCTCTAGCAGTACGTATAGTAGTTCATGTCATCTTATTATTCAGTATTTATAACTTGCAAAGAAATGAA
TATCAGAGAGTGAGAGGAACTTGTTTATTGCAGCTTATAATGGTTACAAATAAAGCAATAGCATCACAAA
TTTCACAAATAAAGCATTTTTTTCACTGCATTCTAGTTGTGGTTTGTCCAAACTCATCAATGTATCTTAT
CATGTCTGGCTCTAGCTATCCCGCCCCTAACTCCGCCCATCCCGCCCCTAACTCCGCCCAGTTCCGCCCA
TTCTCCGCCCCATGGCTGACTAATTTTTTTTATTTATGCAGAGGCCGAGGCCGCCTCGGCCTCTGAGCTA
TTCCAGAAGTAGTGAGGAGGCTTTTTTGGAGGCCTAGGGACGTACCCAATTCGCCCTATAGTGAGTCGTA
TTACGCGCGCTCACTGGCCGTCGTTTTACAACGTCGTGACTGGGAAAACCCTGGCGTTACCCAACTTAAT
CGCCTTGCAGCACATCCCCCTTTCGCCAGCTGGCGTAATAGCGAAGAGGCCCGCACCGATCGCCCTTCCC
AACAGTTGCGCAGCCTGAATGGCGAATGGG
[124 nt withheld, positions 7805-7928]
C
[91 nt withheld, positions 7930-8020]
A
[49 nt withheld, positions 8022-8070]
CCTTTGACGTTGGAGTCCACGTTCTTT
[37 nt withheld, positions 8098-8134]
ACCCTATCTCGGTCTATTCTTTTGATTTATAAGGGATTTTGCCGATTTCGGCCTATTGGTTAAAAAATGA
GCTGATTTAACAAAAATTTAACGCGAATTTTAACAAAATATTAACGCTTACAATTTAGGTGGCACTTTTC
GGGGAAATGTGCGCGGAACCCCTATTTGTTTATTTTTCTAAATACATTCAAATATGTATCCGCTCATGAG
ACAATAACCCTGATAAATGCTTCAATAATATTGAAAAAGGAAGAGTATGAGTATTCAACATTTCCGTGTC
GCCCTTATTCCCTTTTTTGCGGCATTTTGCCTTCCTGTTTTTGCTCACCCAGAAACGCTGGTGAAAGTAA
AAGATGCTGAAGATCAGTTGGGTGCACGAGTGGGTTACATCGAACTGGATCTCAACAGCGGTAAGATCCT
TGAGAGTTTTCGCCCCGAAGAACGTTTTCCAATGATGAGCACTTTTAAAGTTCTGCTATGTGGCGCGGTA
TTATCCCGTATTGACGCCGGGCAAGAGCAACTCGGTCGCCGCATACACTATTCTCAGAATGACTTGGTTG
AGTACTCACCAGTCACAGAAAAGCATCTTACGGATGGCATGACAGTAAGAGAATTATGCAGTGCTGCCAT
AACCATGAGTGATAACACTGCGGCCAACTTACTTCTGACAACGATCGGAGGACCGAAGGAGCTAACCGCT
TTTTTGCACAACATGGGGGATCATGTAACTCGCCTTGATCGTTGGGAACCGGAGCTGAATGAAGCCATAC
CAAACGACGAGCGTGACACCACGATGCCTGTAGCAATGGCAACAACGTTGCGCAAACTATTAACTGGCGA
ACTACTTACTCTAGCTTCCCGGCAACAATTAATAGACTGGATGGAGGCGGATAAAGTTGCAGGACCACTT
CTGCGCTCGGCCCTTCCGGCTGGCTGGTTTATTGCTGATAAATCTGGAGCCGGTGAGCGTGGGTCTCGCG
GTATCATTGCAGCACTGGGGCCAGATGGTAAGCCCTCCCGTATCGTAGTTATCTACACGACGGGGAGTCA
GGCAACTATGGATGAACGAAATAGACAGATCGCTGAGATAGGTGCCTCACTGATTAAGCATTGGTAACTG
TCAGACCAAGTTTACTCATATATACTTTAGATTGATTTAAAACTTCATTTTTAATTTAAAAGGATCTAGG
TGAAGATCCTTTTTGATAATCTCATGACCAAAATCCCTTAACGTGAGTTTTCGTTCCACTGAGCGTCAGA
CCCCGTAGAAAAGATCAAAGGATCTTCTTGAGATCCTTTTTTTCTGCGCGTAATCTGCTGCTTGCAAACA
AAAAAACCACCGCTGGTAGCGGTGGTTTGTTTGCCGGATCAAGAGCTACCAACTCTTTTTCCGAAGGTAA
CTGGCTTCAGCAGAGCGCAGATACCAAATACTGTTCTTCTAGTGTAGCCGTAGTTAGGCCACCACTTCAA
GAACTCTGTAGCACCGCCTACATACCTCGCTCTGCTAATCCTGTTACCAGTGGCTGCTGCCAGTGGCGAT
AAGTCGTGTCTTACCGGGTTGGACTCAAGACGATAGTTACCGGATAAGGCGCAGCGGTCGGGCTGAACGG
GGGGTTCGTGCACACAGCCCAGCTTGGAGCGAACGACCTACACCGAACTGAGATACCTACAGCGTGAGCT
ATGAGAAAGCGCCACGCTTCCCGAAGGGAGAAAGGCGGACAGGTATCCGGTAAGCGGCAGGGTCGGAACA
GGAGAGCGCACGAGGGAGCTTCCAGGGGGAAACGCCTGGTATCTTTATAGTCCTGTCGGGTTTCGCCACC
TCTGACTTGAGCGTCGATTTTTGTGATGCTCGTCAGGGGGGCGGAGCCTGTGGAAAAACGCCAGCAACGC
GGCCTTTTTACGGTTCCTGGCCTTTTGCTGGCCTTTTGCTCACATGTTCTTTCCTGCGTTATCCCCTGAT
TCTGTGGATAACCGTATTACCGCCTTTGAGTGAGCTGATACCGCTCGCCGCAGCCGAACGACCGAGCGCA
GCGAGTCAGTGAGCGAGGAAGCGGAAGAGCGCCCAATACGCAAACCGCCTCTCCCCGCGCGTTGGCCGAT
TCATTAATGCAGCTGGCACGACAGGTTTCCCGACTGGAAAGCGGGCAGTGAGCGCAACGCAATTAATGTG
AGTTAGCTCACTCATTAGGCACCCCAGGCTTTACACTTTATGCTTCCGGCTCGTATGTTGTGTGGAATTG
TGAGCGGATAACAATTTCACACAGGAAACAGCTATGACCATGATTACGCCAAGCGCGCAATTAACCCTCA
CTAAAGGGAACAAAAGCTGGAGCTGCAAGC
Features (pLannotate 1.2.2; 31 found; start..end, strand, type, name):
      5..231     +  promoter       RSV promoter: Rous sarcoma virus enhancer/promoter
    232..412     +  LTR            5' LTR (truncated): truncated 5' long terminal repeat (LTR) from HIV-1
    459..584     +  misc_feature   HIV-1 Ψ: packaging signal of human immunodeficiency virus type 1
    568..931     +  CDS            HIV-1 gag (fragment): gag protein from human immunodeficiency virus 1; gag
   1077..1310    +  misc_feature   RRE: The Rev response element (RRE) of HIV-1 allows for Rev-dependent mRNA export from the nucleus to the cytoplasm.
   1687..1713    +  CDS            Rev (fragment): human immunodeficiency virus 1 (HIV-1) Rev protein; rev; enhances nuclear export of unspliced and incompletely spliced viral mRNAs
   1720..1743    +  promoter       SV40 promoter (fragment): SV40 early promoter
   1744..1815    +  promoter       SV40 promoter (fragment): SV40 enhancer and early promoter
   1839..1974    +  rep_origin     SV40 ori: SV40 origin of replication
   2020..2616    +  CDS            PuroR (fragment): puromycin N-acetyltransferase; pac from Streptomyces; confers resistance to puromycin
   2665..2782    +  misc_feature   cPPT/CTS: central polypurine tract and central termination sequence of HIV-1
   2847..2913    +  CDS            small t antigen (fragment): SV40 (simian virus 40) small t antigen
   2920..4098    +  promoter       EF-1α promoter: strong constitutive promoter for human elongation factor EF-1α
   4115..6190    +  CDS            ILF3 (fragment) (sequence partly withheld): ILF3_HUMAN - Also known as DRBF, MPHOSPH4, NF90. Experimental evidence at protein level: Swiss-Prot protein existence level 1. RNA-binding protein that plays an essential role in the biogenesis of circular RNAs (circRNAs) which are produced by back- splicing circularization of pre-mRNAs. Within the nucleus, promotes circRNAs processing by stabilizing the regulatory elements residing in the flanking introns of the circularized exons. Plays thereby a role in the back-splicing of a subset of circRNAs (PubMed:28625552). As a consequence, participates in a wide range of transcriptional and post- tr
   6236..6289    +  promoter       U6 promoter (fragment): RNA polymerase III promoter for human U6 snRNA
   6331..6919    +  misc_feature   WPRE: woodchuck hepatitis virus posttranscriptional regulatory element
   6970..6989    +  misc_feature   cPPT/CTS (fragment): central polypurine tract and central termination sequence of HIV-1
   6991..7224    +  LTR            3' LTR (ΔU3): self-inactivating 3' long terminal repeat (LTR) from HIV-1
   7302..7423    +  polyA_signal   SV40 poly(A) signal: SV40 polyadenylation signal
   7463..7598    +  rep_origin     SV40 ori: SV40 origin of replication
   7619..7637    -  promoter       T7 promoter: promoter for bacteriophage T7 RNA polymerase
   7645..7800    +  CDS            lacZα (fragment): LacZα fragment of β-galactosidase; lacZ fragment
   7805..8233    +  rep_origin     f1 ori (sequence partly withheld): f1 bacteriophage origin of replication; arrow indicates direction of (+) strand synthesis
   8286..8390    +  promoter       AmpR promoter: bla
   8391..9251    +  CDS            AmpR: β-lactamase; bla; confers resistance to ampicillin, carbenicillin, and related antibiotics
   9422..10010   +  rep_origin     ori: high-copy-number ColE1/pMB1/pBR322/pUC origin of replication
  10193..10285   +  CDS            lacI (fragment): lac repressor; lacI; The lac repressor binds to the lac operator to inhibit transcription in E. coli. This inhibition can be relieved by adding lactose or isopropyl-β-D-thiogalactopyranoside (IPTG).
  10298..10319   +  protein_bind   CAP binding site: CAP binding activates transcription in the presence of cAMP. E. coli catabolite activator protein
  10334..10364   +  promoter       lac promoter: promoter for the E. coli lac operon
  10372..10388   +  protein_bind   lac operator: The lac repressor binds to the lac operator to inhibit transcription in E. coli. This inhibition can be relieved by adding lactose or isopropyl-β-D-thiogalactopyranoside (IPTG). lac repressor encoded by lacI
  10433..10451   +  promoter       T3 promoter: promoter for bacteriophage T3 RNA polymerase
