[The description below was written by a language model from this plasmid's Addgene catalogue record and pLannotate feature annotations shown in this document.]
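Description:
TFORF1356 is a lentiviral mammalian expression plasmid built on the pLX_TRC317 backbone and carrying the human ILF3 open reading frame (also known as NF90/NF110), one member of a barcoded transcription factor ORF collection. In bacteria it is maintained through a high-copy ColE1/pUC-type origin and selected with ampicillin via the β-lactamase gene. An f1 origin and leftover lac and T7/T3 cloning-vector elements are also present in the backbone. The depositor notes that the plasmid can recombine, as is common for LTR-containing vectors.

The viral portion has a third-generation layout. An RSV promoter drives a truncated HIV-1 5' LTR, followed by the Ψ packaging signal with a gag fragment, the Rev response element for Rev-dependent export of the genomic RNA, a cPPT/CTS element, and a self-inactivating ΔU3 3' LTR with a downstream SV40 polyadenylation signal.

Two expression units lie between the LTRs. An SV40 early promoter/origin region precedes the puromycin N-acetyltransferase gene, allowing selection of transduced cells. The strong constitutive EF-1α promoter drives the ILF3 ORF, with a WPRE downstream to enhance transcript stability and expression. The annotated ILF3 match covers about 2.1 kb of the stated 2.2 kb insert.

According to the record, each construct in the collection carries a unique 24-bp barcode, although the feature table does not annotate it. The barcode lets the overexpressed factor be identified in pooled screens, such as those assessing directed differentiation. The short U6 promoter, small t antigen and Rev fragments appear to be brief partial matches rather than functional units.
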