Addgene plasmid #141818: TFORF1356
Purpose: Lentiviral vector for overexpressing transcription factor ORFs with unique 24-bp barcodes. Barcodes facilitate identification of transcription factors in pooled screens.
Depositing lab: Feng Zhang. Depositing organization: Broad Institute. Publication: A transcription factor atlas of directed differentiation. Joung J, Ma S, Tay T, Geiger-Schuller KR, Kirchgatterer PC, Verdine VK, Guo B, Arias-Garcia MA, Allen WE, Singh A, Kuksenko O, Abudayyeh OO, Gootenberg JS, Fu Z, Macrae RK, Buenrostro JD, Regev A, Zhang F. Cell. 2023 Jan 5;186(1):209-229.e26. doi: 10.1016/j.cell.2022.11.026. PubMed 36608654.
Backbone
  Vector backbone: pLX_TRC317
  Backbone manufacturer: Broad Institute Genetic Perturbation Platform
  Backbone size w/o insert (bp): 8264
  Vector type: Mammalian Expression, Lentiviral
  Selectable markers: Puromycin
Growth in bacteria
  Bacterial resistance: Ampicillin, 100 μg/mL
  Growth temperature: 37°C
  Growth strain: NEB Stable
  Copy number: High Copy
Gene/Insert
  Gene/Insert name: ILF3
  Species: H. sapiens (human)
  Insert size (bp): 2210
  Entrez Gene: ILF3 (a.k.a. CBTF, DRBF, DRBP76, MMP4, MPHOSPH4, MPP4, MPP4110, NF-AT-90, NF110, NF110b, NF90, NF90a, NF90b, NF90c, NF90ctv, NFAR, NFAR-1, NFAR-2, NFAR110, NFAR2, NFAR90, TCP110, TCP80)
  Promoter: EF1a
  Cloning method: Unknown
  Sequencing primers: 5′ GGGTGGAGACTGAAGTTAGGCCAG; 3′ CACATAGCGTAAAAGGAGCAACATAG
Terms and licenses: Academic/Nonprofit Terms; Industry Terms: Not Available to Industry
Depositor comments: NM_004516,ENST00000589998 . The transcription factor ORF portion of this plasmid was synthesized by Genewiz. Please test multiple small colonies in case of plasmid recombination. To make this collection available in a timely manner, a portion of this collection was not fully sequenced by Addgene. If an Addgene verified full plasmid sequence is not available, please contact us prior to placing an order to request the full sequence.
How to cite: TFORF1356 was a gift from Feng Zhang (Addgene plasmid # 141818 ; http://n2t.net/addgene:141818 ; RRID:Addgene_141818)
