>Addgene plasmid #141818 | TFORF1356 | depositor partial sequence | sequence record 277591 | Insert
ACCGCCACCATGCGTCCAATGCGAATTTTTGTGAATGATGACCGCCATGTGATGGCAAAGCATTCTTCCG
TTTATCCAACACAAGAGGAGCTGGAGGCAGTCCAGAACATGGTGTCCCACACGGAGCGGGCGCTCAAAGC
TGTGTCCGACTGGATAGACGAGCAGGAAAAGGGTAGCAGCGAGCAGGCAGAGTCCGATAACATGGATGTG
CCCCCAGAGGACGACAGTAAAGAAGGGGCTGGGGAACAGAAGACGGAGCACATGACCAGAACCCTGCGGG
GAGTGATGCGGGTGGGCCTGGTGGCAAAGGGCCTCCTACTCAAGGGGGACTTGGATCTGGAGCTGGTGCT
GCTGTGTAAGGAGAAGCCCACAACCGCCCTCCTGGACAAGGTGGCCGACAACCTGGCCATCCAGCTTGCT
GCTGTAACAGAAGACAAGTACGAAATACTGCAATCTGTCGACGATGCTGCGATTGTGATAAAAAACACAA
AAGAGCCTCCATTGTCCCTGACCATCCACCTGACATCCCCTGTTGTCAGAGAAGAAATGGAGAAAGTATT
AGCTGGAGAAACGCTATCAGTCAACGACCCCCCGGACGTTCTGGACAGGCAGAAATGCCTTGCTGCCTTG
GCGTCCCTCCGACACGCCAAGTGGTTCCAGGCCAGAGCCAACGGGCTGAAGTCTTGTGTCATTGTGATCC
GGGTCTTGAGGGACCTGTGCACTCGCGTGCCCACCTGGGGTCCCCTCCGAGGCTGGCCTCTCGAGCTCCT
GTGTGAGAAATCCATTGGCACGGCCAACAGACCGATGGGTGCTGGCGAGGCCCTGCGGAGAGTGCTGGAG
TGCCTGGCGTCGGGCATCGTGATGCCAGATGGTTCTGGCATTTATGACCCTTGTGAAAAAGAAGCCACTG
ATGCTATTGGGCATCTAGACAGACAGCAACGGGAAGATATCACACAGAGTGCGCAGCACGCACTGCGGCT
CGCTGCCTTCGGCCAGCTCCATAAAGTCCTAGGCATGGACCCTCTGCCTTCCAAGATGCCCAAGAAACCA
AAGAATGAAAACCCAGTGGACTACACCGTTCAGATCCCACCAAGCACCACCTATGCCATTACGCCCATGA
AACGCCCAATGGAGGAGGACGGGGAGGAGAAGTCGCCCAGCAAAAAGAAGAAGAAGATTCAGAAGAAAGA
GGAGAAGGCAGAGCCCCCCCAGGCTATGAATGCCCTGATGCGGTTGAACCAGCTGAAGCCAGGGCTGCAG
TACAAGCTGGTGTCCCAGACTGGGCCCGTCCATGCCCCCATCTTTACCATGTCTGTGGAGGTTGATGGCA
ATTCATTCGAGGCCTCTGGGCCCTCCAAAAAGACGGCCAAGCTGCACGTGGCCGTTAAGGTGTTACAGGA
CATGGGCTTGCCGACGGGTGCTGAAGGCAGGGACTCGAGCAAGGGGGAGGACTCGGCTGAGGAGACCGAG
GCGAAGCCAGCAGTGGTGGCCCCTGCCCCAGTGGTAGAAGCTGTCTCCACCCCTAGTGCGGCCTTTCCCT
CAGATGCCACTGCCGAGCAGGGGCCGATC
[210 nt withheld, positions 1570-1779]
GACACCCCTCTCGCCCTTGATGCCAACAAAAAGAAGAGAGCCCCAGTACCCGTCAGAGGGGGACCGAAAT
TTGCTGCTAAGCCACATAACCCTGGCTTCGGCATGGGAGGCCCCATGCACAACGAAGTGCCCCCACCCCC
CAACCTTCGAGGGCGGGGAAGAGGCGGGAGCATCCGGGGACGAGGGCGCGGGCGAGGATTTGGTGGCGCC
AACCATGGAGGCTACATGAATGCCGGTGCTGGGTATGGAAGCTATGGGTACGGAGGCAACTCGGCGACAG
CAGGCTACAGTGACTTTTTCACAGACTGCTACGGCTATCATGATTTTGGGTCTTCCTAGTAATGAACTAG
TCCGTAACTTGAAAGTATTTCGATTTCTTGGCTTTATATATCTTGTGGAAAGGACGACTATAGCGCCAAA
CTCGGCGTCAC
