>Addgene plasmid #141818 | TFORF1356 | depositor partial sequence | sequence record 277592 | Barcode
CTATAGCGCCAAACTCGGCGTCAC
